>Addgene plasmid #118637 | pAC1803_pmax-RBM38-dCasRx | addgene full sequence | sequence record 232478 | Addgene NGS Result
TGTCAATATTGGCCATTAGCCATATTATTCATTGGTTATATAGCATAAATCAATATTGGCTATTGGCCAT
TGCATACGTTGTATCTATATCATAATATGTACATTTATATTGGCTCATGTCCAATATGACCGCCATGTTG
GCATTGATTATTGACTAGTTATTAATAGTAATCAATTACGGGGTCATTAGTTCATAGCCCATATATGGAG
TTCCGCGTTACATAACTTACGGTAAATGGCCCGCCTGGCTGACCGCCCAACGACCCCCGCCCATTGACGT
CAATAATGACGTATGTTCCCATAGTAACGCCAATAGGGACTTTCCATTGACGTCAATGGGTGGAGTATTT
ACGGTAAACTGCCCACTTGGCAGTACATCAAGTGTATCATATGCCAAGTCCGCCCCCTATTGACGTCAAT
GACGGTAAATGGCCCGCCTGGCATTATGCCCAGTACATGACCTTACGGGACTTTCCTACTTGGCAGTACA
TCTACGTATTAGTCATCGCTATTACCATGGTGATGCGGTTTTGGCAGTACACCAATGGGCGTGGATAGCG
GTTTGACTCACGGGGATTTCCAAGTCTCCACCCCATTGACGTCAATGGGAGTTTGTTTTGGCACCAAAAT
CAACGGGACTTTCCAAAATGTCGTAATAACCCCGCCCCGTTGACGCAAATGGGCGGTAGGCGTGTACGGT
GGGAGGTCTATATAAGCAGAGGTCGTTTAGTGAACCGTCAGATCACTAGTAGCTTTATTGCGGTAGTTTA
TCACAGTTAAATTGCTAACGCAGTCAGTGCTCGACTGATCACAGGTAAGTATCAAGGTTACAAGACAGGT
TTAAGGAGGCCAATAGAAACTGGGCTTGTCGAGACAGAGAAGATTCTTGCGTTTCTGATAGGCACCTATT
GGTCTTACTGACATCCACTTTGCCTTTCTCTCCACAGGGAAAAAACAATTGACAAGTTTGTACAAAAAAG
CAGGCTCCGAATTCACCGGTGCCGCCACCATGCTTCTGCAACCGGCGCCATGTGCACCTTCAGCAGGTTT
TCCAAGACCGCTTGCTGCGCCAGGCGCTATGCACGGCAGCCAAAAAGACACCACGTTTACAAAGATATTC
GTCGGTGGACTCCCTTATCATACTACTGACGCGTCCCTTAGAAAGTACTTCGAGGGTTTCGGGGATATTG
AAGAAGCCGTCGTCATAACGGATCGGCAAACTGGAAAGAGCCGGGGCTACGGTTTTGTCACGATGGCTGA
TAGGGCAGCGGCAGAGAGGGCTTGTAAAGACCCAAACCCTATTATCGATGGGCGCAAGGCAAACGTAAAC
CTGGCATACCTTGGGGCAAAGCCGCGCTCATTGCAGACTGGCTTCGCTATCGGCGTACAACAACTCCACC
CAACATTGATTCAAAGAACTTATGGACTCACACCACATTACATTTATCCCCCAGCAATAGTACAACCATC
AGTCGTCATTCCTGCAGCTCCCGTTCCATCACTCTCCAGTCCTTATATAGAGTATACACCAGCCTCTCCA
GCTTATGCCCAATACCCCCCTGCCACTTATGACCAATACCCATACGCCGCGAGCCCGGCCACCGCAGCCA
GCTTTGTAGGTTATAGTTACCCGGCTGCCGTTCCCCAAGCTCTCAGCGCTGCCGCTCCTGCTGGTACTAC
CTTCGTACAATACCAGGCTCCTCAGTTGCAGCCCGACAGAATGCAAAACGTTATCGATGGCGGAGGCGGA
TCTGATCCAAAAAAGAAGAGAAAGGTAGATCCAAAAAAGAAGAGAAAGGTAGATCCAAAAAAGAAGAGAA
AGGTAGGATCTACCGGATCTAGAAACGATGGTGGTGGTGGAAGCGGGGGTGGGGGCAGCGGTGGAGGGGG
AAGCGGGCGCGCCAGCCCCAAGAAGAAGAGAAAGGTGGAGGCCAGCATCGAAAAAAAAAAGTCCTTCGCC
AAGGGCATGGGCGTGAAGTCCACACTCGTGTCCGGCTCCAAAGTGTACATGACAACCTTCGCCGAAGGCA
GCGACGCCAGGCTGGAAAAGATCGTGGAGGGCGACAGCATCAGGAGCGTGAATGAGGGCGAGGCCTTCAG
CGCTGAAATGGCCGATAAAAACGCCGGCTATAAGATCGGCAACGCCAAATTCAGCCATCCTAAGGGCTAC
GCCGTGGTGGCTAACAACCCTCTGTATACAGGACCCGTCCAGCAGGATATGCTCGGCCTGAAGGAAACTC
TGGAAAAGAGGTACTTCGGCGAGAGCGCTGATGGCAATGACAATATTTGTATCCAGGTGATCCATAACAT
CCTGGACATTGAAAAAATCCTCGCCGAATACATTACCAACGCCGCCTACGCCGTCAACAATATCTCCGGC
CTGGATAAGGACATTATTGGATTCGGCAAGTTCTCCACAGTGTATACCTACGACGAATTCAAAGACCCCG
AGCACCATAGGGCCGCTTTCAACAATAACGATAAGCTCATCAACGCCATCAAGGCCCAGTATGACGAGTT
CGACAACTTCCTCGATAACCCCAGACTCGGCTATTTCGGCCAGGCCTTTTTCAGCAAGGAGGGCAGAAAT
TACATCATCAATTACGGCAACGAATGCTATGACATTCTGGCCCTCCTGAGCGGACTGGCGCACTGGGTGG
TCGCTAACAACGAAGAAGAGTCCAGGATCTCCAGGACCTGGCTCTACAACCTCGATAAGAACCTCGACAA
CGAATACATCTCCACCCTCAACTACCTCTACGACAGGATCACCAATGAGCTGACCAACTCCTTCTCCAAG
AACTCCGCCGCCAACGTGAACTATATTGCCGAAACTCTGGGAATCAACCCTGCCGAATTCGCCGAACAAT
ATTTCAGATTCAGCATTATGAAAGAGCAGAAAAACCTCGGATTCAATATCACCAAGCTCAGGGAAGTGAT
GCTGGACAGGAAGGATATGTCCGAGATCAGGAAAAATCATAAGGTGTTCGACTCCATCAGGACCAAGGTC
TACACCATGATGGACTTTGTGATTTATAGGTATTACATCGAAGAGGATGCCAAGGTGGCTGCCGCCAATA
AGTCCCTCCCCGATAATGAGAAGTCCCTGAGCGAGAAGGATATCTTTGTGATTAACCTGAGGGGCTCCTT
CAACGACGACCAGAAGGATGCCCTCTACTACGATGAAGCTAATAGAATTTGGAGAAAGCTCGAAAATATC
ATGCACAACATCAAGGAATTTAGGGGAAACAAGACAAGAGAGTATAAGAAGAAGGACGCCCCTAGACTGC
CCAGAATCCTGCCCGCTGGCCGTGATGTTTCCGCCTTCAGCAAACTCATGTATGCCCTGACCATGTTCCT
GGATGGCAAGGAGATCAACGACCTCCTGACCACCCTGATTAATAAATTCGATAACATCCAGAGCTTCCTG
AAGGTGATGCCTCTCATCGGAGTCAACGCTAAGTTCGTGGAGGAATACGCCTTTTTCAAAGACTCCGCCA
AGATCGCCGATGAGCTGAGGCTGATCAAGTCCTTCGCTAGAATGGGAGAACCTATTGCCGATGCCAGGAG
GGCCATGTATATCGACGCCATCCGTATTTTAGGAACCAACCTGTCCTATGATGAGCTCAAGGCCCTCGCC
GACACCTTTTCCCTGGACGAGAACGGAAACAAGCTCAAGAAAGGCAAGCACGGCATGAGAAATTTCATTA
TTAATAACGTGATCAGCAATAAAAGGTTCCACTACCTGATCAGATACGGTGATCCTGCCCACCTCCATGA
GATCGCCAAAAACGAGGCCGTGGTGAAGTTCGTGCTCGGCAGGATCGCTGACATCCAGAAAAAACAGGGC
CAGAACGGCAAGAACCAGATCGACAGGTACTACGAAACTTGTATCGGAAAGGATAAGGGCAAGAGCGTGA
GCGAAAAGGTGGACGCTCTCACAAAGATCATCACCGGAATGAACTACGACCAATTCGACAAGAAAAGGAG
CGTCATTGAGGACACCGGCAGGGAAAACGCCGAGAGGGAGAAGTTTAAAAAGATCATCAGCCTGTACCTC
ACCGTGATCTACCACATCCTCAAGAATATTGTCAATATCAACGCCAGGTACGTCATCGGATTCCATTGCG
TCGAGCGTGATGCTCAACTGTACAAGGAGAAAGGCTACGACATCAATCTCAAGAAACTGGAAGAGAAGGG
ATTCAGCTCCGTCACCAAGCTCTGCGCTGGCATTGATGAAACTGCCCCCGATAAGAGAAAGGACGTGGAA
AAGGAGATGGCTGAAAGAGCCAAGGAGAGCATTGACAGCCTCGAGAGCGCCAACCCCAAGCTGTATGCCA
ATTACATCAAATACAGCGACGAGAAGAAAGCCGAGGAGTTCACCAGGCAGATTAACAGGGAGAAGGCCAA
AACCGCCCTGAACGCCTACCTGAGGAACACCAAGTGGAATGTGATCATCAGGGAGGACCTCCTGAGAATT
GACAACAAGACATGTACCCTGTTCGCAAACAAGGCCGTCGCCCTGGAAGTGGCCAGGTATGTCCACGCCT
ATATCAACGACATTGCCGAGGTCAATTCCTACTTCCAACTGTACCATTACATCATGCAGAGAATTATCAT
GAATGAGAGGTACGAGAAAAGCAGCGGAAAGGTGTCCGAGTACTTCGACGCTGTGAATGACGAGAAGAAG
TACAACGATAGGCTCCTGAAACTGCTGTGTGTGCCTTTCGGCTACTGTATCCCCAGGTTTAAGAACCTGA
GCATCGAGGCCCTGTTCGATAGGAACGAGGCCGCCAAGTTCGACAAGGAGAAAAAGAAGGTGTCCGGCAA
TTCCGGATCCGGACCTAAGAAAAAGAGGAAGGTGGCGGCCGCTTACCCATACGATGTTCCAGATTACGCT
GGCGGCCGCGGGGGAGGCGGTTCCGGTGGCGGCGGAAGCGGAGGTGGAGGATCAGGGCCGGCCATGGACT
ACAAGGATCACGACGGTGACTATAAGGATCATGACATCGACTATAAGGACGATGACGATAAGTGATTAAT
TAAGAATTCGACCCAGCTTTCTTGTACAAAGTGGTTGATATCCAGCACAGTGGCGGCCGCTCGAGTCTAG
AGGGCCCGCGGTTCGAAGGTAAGCCTATCCCTAACCCTCTCCTCGGTCTCGATTCTACGCGTACCGGTTA
GCAATTGTTTTTTCGATGAGTTTGGACAAACCACAACTAGAATGCAGTGAAAAAAATGCTTTATTTGTGA
AATTTGTGATGCTATTGCTTTATTTGTAACCATTATAAGCTGCAATAAACAAGTTAACAACAACAATTGC
ATTCATTTTATGTTTCAGGTTCAGGGGGAGGTGTGGGAGGTTTTTTAAAGCAAGTAAAACCTCTACAAAT
GTGGTACTTAAGAGGGGGAGACCAAAGGGCGAGACGTTAAGGCCTCACGTGACATGTGAGCAAAAGGCCA
GCAAAAGGCCAGGAACCGTAAAAAGGCCGCGTTGCTGGCGTTTTTCCATAGGCTCCGCCCCCCTGACGAG
CATCACAAAAATCGACGCTCAAGTCAGAGGTGGCGAAACCCGACAGGACTATAAAGATACCAGGCGTTTC
CCCCTGGAAGCTCCCTCGTGCGCTCTCCTGTTCCGACCCTGCCGCTTACGGGATACCTGTCCGCCTTTCT
CCCTTCGGGAAGCGTGGCGCTTTCTCATAGCTCACGCTGTAGGTATCTCAGTTCGGTGTAGGTCGTTCGC
TCCAAGCTGGGCTGTGTGCACGAACCCCCCGTTCAGCCCGACCGCTGCGCCTTATCCGGTAACTATCGTC
TTGAGTCCAACCCGGTAAGACACGACTTATCGCCACTGGCAGCAGCCACTGGTAACAGGATTAGCAGAGC
GAGGTATGTAGGCGGTGCTACAGAGTTCTTGAAGTGGTGGCCTAACTACGGCTACACTAGAAGAACAGTA
TTTGGTATCTGCGCTCTGCTGAAGCCAGTTACCTTCGGAAAAAGAGTTGGTAGCTCTTGATCCGGCAAAC
AAACCACCGCTGGTAGCGGTGGTTTTTTTGTTTGCAAGCAGCAGATTACGCGCAGAAAAAAAGGATCTCA
AGAAGATCCTTTGATCTTTTCTACGGGGTCTGACGCTCAGTGGAACGAAAACTCACGTTAAGGGATTTTG
GTCATGCCGTCTCAGAAGAACTCGTCAAGAAGGCGATAGAAGGCGATGCGCTGCGAATCGGGAGCGGCGA
TACCGTAAAGCACGAGGAAGCGGTCAGCCCATTCGCCGCCAAGCTCTTCAGCAATATCACGGGTAGCCAA
CGCTATGTCCTGATAGCGGTCCGCCACACCCAGCCGGCCACAGTCGATGAATCCAGAAAAGCGGCCATTT
TCCACCATGATATTCGGCAAGCAGGCATCGCCATGGGTCACGACGAGATCCTCGCCGTCGGGCATGCTCG
CCTTGAGCCTGGCGAACAGTTCGGCTGGCGCGAGCCCCTGATGCTCTTCGTCCAGATCATCCTGATCGAC
AAGACCGGCTTCCATCCGAGTACGTGCTCTCTCGATGCGATGTTTCGCTTGGTGGTCGAATGGGCAGGTA
GCCGGATCAAGCGTATGCAGCCGCCGCATTGCATCAGCCATGATGGATACTTTCTCGGCAGGAGCAAGGT
GAGATGACAGGAGATCCTGCCCCGGCACTTCGCCCAATAGCAGCCAGTCCCTTCCCGCTTCAGTGACAAC
GTCGAGTACAGCTGCGCAAGGAACGCCCGTCGTGGCCAGCCACGATAGCCGCGCTGCCTCGTCTTGCAGT
TCATTCAGGGCACCGGACAGGTCGGTCTTGACAAAAAGAACCGGGCGCCCCTGCGCTGACAGCCGGAACA
CGGCGGCATCAGAGCAGCCGATTGTCTGTTGTGCCCAGTCATAGCCGAATAGCCTCTCCACCCAAGCGGC
CGGAGAACCTGCGTGCAATCCATCTTGTTCAATCATAATATTATTGAAGCATTTATCAGGGTTCGTCTCG
TCCCGGTCTCCTCCCATGCA
Features (pLannotate 1.2.2; 18 found; start..end, strand, type, name):
    142..519     +  enhancer       CMV enhancer: human cytomegalovirus immediate early enhancer
    521..720     +  promoter       CMV promoter: human cytomegalovirus (CMV) immediate early promoter
    815..947     +  intron         chimeric intron: chimera between introns from human β-globin and immunoglobulin heavy chain genes
    962..986     +  protein_bind   attB1: mutant version of attB; recombination site for the Gateway® BP reaction BP Clonase™
   1010..1726    +  CDS            RBM38: RBM38_HUMAN - Also known as RNPC1, SEB4. Experimental evidence at protein level: Swiss-Prot protein existence level 1. (Microbial infection) Essential factor for the splicing of the pre-mRNAs of human parvovirus B19 (B19V) and for the expression of B19V 11-kDa protein, which enhances viral replication. From Homo sapiens (Human).
   1757..1777    +  CDS            SV40 NLS: nuclear localization signal of SV40 (simian virus 40) large T antigen
   1781..1801    +  CDS            SV40 NLS: nuclear localization signal of SV40 (simian virus 40) large T antigen
   1805..1825    +  CDS            SV40 NLS: nuclear localization signal of SV40 (simian virus 40) large T antigen
   1937..4834    +  CDS            RfxCas13d: RNA-targeting Type VI CRISPR protein from Ruminococcus flavefaciens strain XPD3002 (Konermann et al., 2018)
   4874..4900    +  CDS            3xHA (fragment): three tandem HA epitope tags
   5009..5025    +  CDS            3xFLAG (fragment): three tandem FLAG® epitope tags
   5051..5075    -  protein_bind   attB2: mutant version of attB; recombination site for the Gateway® BP reaction BP Clonase™
   5128..5169    +  CDS            V5 tag: epitope tag from simian virus 5
   5224..5305    -  polyA_signal   SV40 poly(A) signal: SV40 polyadenylation signal
   5328..5396    -  CDS            large T antigen (fragment): large T antigen from SV40 (simian virus 40)
   5503..6091    -  rep_origin     ori: high-copy-number ColE1/pMB1/pBR322/pUC origin of replication
   6172..6966    -  CDS            NeoR/KanR: aminoglycoside phosphotransferase from Tn5; aph(3')-II (or nptII); confers resistance to neomycin, kanamycin, and G418 (Geneticin®)
   6967..6993    -  promoter       AmpR promoter (fragment): bla
