[The description below was written by a language model from this plasmid's Addgene catalogue record and pLannotate feature annotations shown in this document.]
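Description:
pAC1803_pmax-RBM38-dCasRx is a mammalian expression plasmid of about 7 kb, built on the pMAX backbone and intended for transient transfection. It is propagated in E. coli through a high-copy ColE1/pUC-type origin and selected with kanamycin via a Tn5 aminoglycoside phosphotransferase (NeoR/KanR) gene. That gene appears to be driven by a fragment of the bacterial bla promoter, so the marker probably serves for bacterial selection only.

The payload is a synthetic fusion of the human RNA-binding protein RBM38 (also known as RNPC1) to dCasRx, the catalytically inactive form of the RNA-targeting type VI effector RfxCas13d from Ruminococcus flavefaciens. In the annotated sequence, the RBM38 coding region comes first, followed by three tandem SV40 nuclear localization signals and then the Cas13d coding sequence. HA and FLAG epitope fragments are annotated near the C-terminal end. The whole open reading frame is flanked by attB1 and attB2 sites, consistent with the recorded Gateway cloning. A V5 tag annotation lies just beyond attB2, though the record does not show whether it is translated in frame.

The catalogue lists the promoter as CAGGS. The feature table instead annotates a CMV enhancer and CMV immediate early promoter, followed by a chimeric β-globin/immunoglobulin intron, with an SV40 polyadenylation signal terminating the transcript.

The construct belongs to a set of CRISPR artificial splicing factors. In this design, a guide RNA supplied from a separate construct directs dCasRx to a chosen pre-mRNA, which tethers the RBM38 effector there to modulate alternative splicing without cleaving the transcript.
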