Addgene plasmid #118637: pAC1803_pmax-RBM38-dCasRx
Purpose: Transient transfection; Expresses RBM38-dCasRx; CAGGS promoter
Depositing lab: Albert Cheng. Depositing organization: Jackson Laboratory. Publication: CRISPR artificial splicing factors. Du M, Jillette N, Zhu JJ, Li S, Cheng AW. Nat Commun. 2020 Jun 12;11(1):2973. doi: 10.1038/s41467-020-16806-4. PubMed 32532987.
Backbone
  Vector backbone: pMAX
  Backbone manufacturer: Amaxa
  Vector type: Mammalian Expression, CRISPR
Growth in bacteria
  Bacterial resistance: Kanamycin, 50 μg/mL
  Growth temperature: 37°C
  Growth strain: NEB Stable
  Copy number: Unknown
Gene/Insert
  Gene/Insert name: RBM38-dCasRx
  Species: Synthetic
  Promoter: CAGGS
  Cloning method: Gateway Cloning
  Sequencing primers: 5′ gggcttgtcgagacagagaagat; 3′ ACCGAGGAGAGGGTTAGGGAT
Resource information
  A portion of this plasmid was derived from a plasmid made by: dCasRx coding sequence from Konermann et al (doi:10.1016/j.cell.2018.02.033) XR002: EF1a-dCasRx-2A-EGFP (Plasmid #109050); Effector sequence cloned using IDT gBlock as template
Terms and licenses: Academic/Nonprofit Terms; Industry Terms: Not Available to Industry
Depositor comments: More info at http://CasFx.org . Please visit https://www.biorxiv.org/content/early/2018/09/30/431064 for bioRxiv preprint.
How to cite: pAC1803_pmax-RBM38-dCasRx was a gift from Albert Cheng (Addgene plasmid # 118637 ; http://n2t.net/addgene:118637 ; RRID:Addgene_118637)
